>Addgene plasmid #25260 | EIF5A | depositor partial sequence | sequence record 11734 | Author sequence
TCAGCCACCTTCCCAATGCAGTGCTCAGCATTACGTAAGAATGGCTTTGTGGTGCTCAAAGGCCGGCCAT
GTAAGATCGTCGAGATGTCTACTTCGAAGACTGGCAAGCACGGCCACGCCAAGGTCCATCTGGTTGGTAT
TGACATCTTTACTGGGAAGAAATATGAAGATATCTGCCCGTCAACTCATAATATGGATGTCCCCAACATC
AAAAGGAATGACTTCCAGCTGATTGGCATCCAGGATGGGTACCTATCACTGCTCCAGGACAGCGGGGAGG
TACGAGAGGACCTTCGTCTCCCTGAGGGAGACCTTGGCAAGGAGATTGAGCAGAAGTACGACTGTGGAGA
AGAGATCCTGATCACGGTGCTGTCTGCCATGACAGAGGAGGCAGCTGTTGCAATCAAGGCC
