>Addgene plasmid #25260 | EIF5A | addgene partial sequence | sequence record 31340 | 25260 with T7
ATTCCCTCTGAATATTTTGTTTACTTTAAGAAGGAGATATACCATGCATCATCATCATCATCACAGCAGC
GGCAGAGAAAACTTGTATTTCCAGGGCTCAGCCACCTTCCCAATGCAGTGCTCAGCATTACGTAAGAATG
GCTTTGTGGTGCTCAAAGGCCGGCCATGTAAGATCGTCGAGATGTCTACTTCGAAGACTGGCAAGCACGG
CCACGCCAAGGTCCATCTGGTTGGTATTGACATCTTTACTGGGAAGAAATATGAAGATATCTGCCCGTCA
ACTCATAATATGGATGTCCCCAACATCAAAAGGAATGACTTCCAGCTGATTGGCATCCAGGATGGGTACC
TATCACTGCTCCAGGACAGCGGGGAGGTACGAGAGGACCTTCGTCTCCCTGAGGGAGACCTTGGCAAGGA
GATTGAGCAGAAGTACGACTGTGGAGAAGAGATCCTGATCACGGTGCTGTCTGCCATGACAGAGGAGGCA
GCTGTTGCAATCAAGGCCTGATGACGAAGCTTGCGGCCGCACTCGAGCACCACCACCACCACCACTGAGA
TCCGGCTGCTAACAAAGCCCGAAAGGAAGCTGAGTTGGCTGCTGCCACCGCTGAGCAATAACTAGCATAA
CCCCTTGGGGCCTCTAAACGGGTCTTGAGGGGTTTTTTGCTGAAAGGAGGAACTATATCCGGATTGGCGA
ATGGG
[91 nt withheld, positions 706-796]
NTTTCGCTTTCTTCCCTTCCTTTCTCGCCCCGGTTCGCCGGCTTTCCCCGTCAAGCTCTAAATC
