[The description below was written by a language model from this plasmid's Addgene catalogue record.]
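Description:
EIF5A is a bacterial expression plasmid built on the pET28-MHL backbone, a pET28-derived vector from a structural genomics consortium, and made to produce recombinant protein for structure determination. It is maintained in E. coli under kanamycin selection and is recorded as low copy. The catalogue lists a backbone size of 7325 bp without the insert. No feature table is provided, so the origin of replication and the exact regulatory elements are not itemised. However, the listed sequencing primers (T7 forward and T7 terminator reverse) are consistent with the usual pET arrangement. In that arrangement the insert sits between a T7 promoter and a T7 terminator, and expression depends on a host strain that supplies T7 RNA polymerase.

The insert is a 411 bp fragment of human EIF5A (eukaryotic translation initiation factor 5A) encoding residues S15 to A151. It is therefore a truncated construct rather than the full open reading frame, as the catalogue purpose note warns. Boundaries of this kind are typically chosen to give a well-behaved, crystallisable fragment. The fragment was inserted by restriction enzyme cloning and carries an N-terminal His tag, which allows purification by immobilised metal affinity chromatography. The record does not state whether a protease cleavage site lies between the tag and the protein.

The depositor comments link the construct to a deposited structure (PDB 3CPF), so this fragment was used to solve an eIF5A structure. Its main use is overexpression and purification of the eIF5A fragment for crystallography and for related biochemical or biophysical work.
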