Addgene plasmid #25260: EIF5A
Purpose: Bacterial expression for structure determination; may not be full ORF
Depositing lab: Cheryl Arrowsmith. Depositing organization: University of Toronto.
Backbone
  Vector backbone: pET28-MHL
  Backbone manufacturer: SGC
  Backbone size w/o insert (bp): 7325
  Vector type: Bacterial Expression
Growth in bacteria
  Bacterial resistance: Kanamycin, 50 μg/mL
  Growth temperature: 37°C
  Growth strain: DH5alpha
  Copy number: Low Copy
Gene/Insert
  Gene/Insert name: eIF5A:S15-A151 (alt names: PDB: 3CPF; eukaryotic translation initiation factor 5A; EIF5A)
  Species: H. sapiens (human)
  Insert size (bp): 411
  Mutation: Contains amino acids S15-A151
  Entrez Gene: EIF5A (a.k.a. EIF-5A, EIF5A1, FABAS, eIF-4D, eIF5AI)
  Tag / fusion protein: His (N terminal on insert)
  Cloning method: Restriction Enzyme
  Sequencing primers: 5′ T7; 3′ T7-term
Terms and licenses: Academic/Nonprofit Terms; Industry Terms: Not Available to Industry
Depositor comments: PDB: 3CPF. http://www.thesgc.org/structures/3CPF/
How to cite: EIF5A was a gift from Cheryl Arrowsmith (Addgene plasmid # 25260 ; http://n2t.net/addgene:25260 ; RRID:Addgene_25260)
